>Addgene plasmid #143778 | TFORF1252 | addgene full sequence | sequence record 338765 | Addgene NGS Result
GGCTCCGGTGCCCGTCAGTGGGCAGAGCGCACATCGCCCACAGTCCCCGAGAAGTTGGGGGGAGGGGTCG
GCAATTGAACCGGTGCCTAGAGAAGGTGGCGCGGGGTAAACTGGGAAAGTGATGTCGTGTACTGGCTCCG
CCTTTTTCCCGAGGGTGGGGGAGAACCGTATATAAGTGCAGTAGTCGCCGTGAACGTTCTTTTTCGCAAC
GGGTTTGCCGCCAGAACACAGGTAAGTGCCGTGTGTGGTTCCCGCGGGCCTGGCCTCTTTACGGGTTATG
GCCCTTGCGTGCCTTGAATTACTTCCACCTGGCTGCAGTACGTGATTCTTGATCCCGAGCTTCGGGTTGG
AAGTGGGTGGGAGAGTTCGAGGCCTTGCGCTTAAGGAGCCCCTTCGCCTCGTGCTTGAGTTGAGGCCTGG
CCTGGGCGCTGGGGCCGCCGCGTGCGAATCTGGTGGCACCTTCGCGCCTGTCTCGCTGCTTTCGATAAGT
CTCTAGCCATTTAAAATTTTTGATGACCTGCTGCGACGCTTTTTTTCTGGCAAGATAGTCTTGTAAATGC
GGGCCAAGATCTGCACACTGGTATTTCGGTTTTTGGGGCCGCGGGCGGCGACGGGGCCCGTGCGTCCCAG
CGCACATGTTCGGCGAGGCGGGGCCTGCGAGCGCGGCCACCGAGAATCGGACGGGGGTAGTCTCAAGCTG
GCCGGCCTGCTCTGGTGCCTGGCCTCGCGCCGCCGTGTATCGCCCCGCCCTGGGCGGCAAGGCTGGCCCG
GTCGGCACCAGTTGCGTGAGCGGAAAGATGGCCGCTTCCCGGCCCTGCTGCAGGGAGCTCAAAATGGAGG
ACGCGGCGCTCGGGAGAGCGGGCGGGTGAGTCACCCACACAAAGGAAAAGGGCCTTTCCGTCCTCAGCCG
TCGCTTCATGTGACTCCACGGAGTACCGGGCGCCGTCCAGGCACCTCGATTAGTTCTCGAGCTTTTGGAG
TACGTCGTCTTTAGGTTGGGGGGAGGGGTTTTATGCGATGGAGTTTCCCCACACTGAGTGGGTGGAGACT
GAAGTTAGGCCAGCTTGGCACTTGATGTAATTCTCCTTGGAATTTGCCCTTTTTGAGTTTGGATCTTGGT
TCATTCTCAAGCCTCAGACAGTGGTTCAAAGTTTTTTTCTTCCATTTCAGGTGTCGTGAGGCTAGCACCG
CCACCATGGATGATTTGATGCTGTCCCCGGACGATATTGAACAATGGTTCACTGAAGACCCAGGTCCAGA
TGAAGCTCCCAGAATGCCAGAGGCTGCTCCCCCCGTGGCCCCTGCACCAGCAGCTCCTACACCGGCGGCC
CCTGCACCAGCCCCCTCCTGGCCCCTGTCATCTTCTGTCCCTTCCCAGAAAACCTACCAGGGCAGCTACG
GTTTCCGTCTGGGCTTCTTGCATTCTGGGACAGCCAAGTCTGTGACTTGCACGTACTCCCCTGCCCTCAA
CAAGATGTTTTGCCAACTGGCCAAGACCTGCCCTGTGCAGCTGTGGGTTGATTCCACACCCCCGCCCGGC
ACCCGCGTCCGCGCCATGGCCATCTACAAGCAGTCACAGCACATGACGGAGGTTGTGAGGCGCTGCCCCC
ACCATGAGCGCTGCTCAGATAGCGATGGTCTGGCCCCTCCTCAGCATCTTATCCGAGTGGAAGGAAATTT
GCGTGTGGAGTATTTGGATGACAGAAACACTTTTCGACATAGTGTGGTGGTGCCCTATGAGCCGCCTGAG
GTTGGCTCTGACTGTACCACCATCCACTACAACTACATGTGTAACAGTTCCTGCATGGGCGGCATGAACC
GGAGGCCCATCCTCACCATCATCACACTGGAAGACTCCAGTGGTAATCTACTGGGACGGAACAGCTTTGA
GGTGCGTGTTTGTGCCTGTCCTGGGAGAGACCGGCGCACAGAGGAAGAGAATCTCCGCAAGAAAGGGGAG
CCTCACCACGAGCTGCCCCCAGGGAGCACTAAGCGAGCACTGCCCAACAACACCAGCTCCTCTCCCCAGC
CAAAGAAGAAACCACTGGATGGAGAATATTTCACCCTTCAGGACCAGACCAGCTTTCAAAAAGAAAATTG
TTAGTAATGAACTAGTCCGTAACTTGAAAGTATTTCGATTTCTTGGCTTTATATATCTTGTGGAAAGGAC
GAATTTCATACTTGGAGCACTTCGGGACGCGTTAAGTCGACAATCAACCTCTGGATTACAAAATTTGTGA
AAGATTGACTGGTATTCTTAACTATGTTGCTCCTTTTACGCTATGTGGATACGCTGCTTTAATGCCTTTG
TATCATGCTATTGCTTCCCGTATGGCTTTCATTTTCTCCTCCTTGTATAAATCCTGGTTGCTGTCTCTTT
ATGAGGAGTTGTGGCCCGTTGTCAGGCAACGTGGCGTGGTGTGCACTGTGTTTGCTGACGCAACCCCCAC
TGGTTGGGGCATTGCCACCACCTGTCAGCTCCTTTCCGGGACTTTCGCTTTCCCCCTCCCTATTGCCACG
GCGGAACTCATCGCCGCCTGCCTTGCCCGCTGCTGGACAGGGGCTCGGCTGTTGGGCACTGACAATTCCG
TGGTGTTGTCGGGGAAATCATCGTCCTTTCCTTGGCTGCTCGCCTGTGTTGCCACCTGGATTCTGCGCGG
GACGTCCTTCTGCTACGTCCCTTCGGCCCTCAATCCAGCGGACCTTCCTTCCCGCGGCCTGCTGCCGGCT
CTGCGGCCTCTTCCGCGTCTTCGCCTTCGCCCTCAGACGAGTCGGATCTCCCTTTGGGCCGCCTCCCCGC
GTCGACTTTAAGACCAATGACTTACAAGGCAGCTGTAGATCTTAGCCACTTTTTAAAAGAAAAGGGGGGA
CTGGAAGGGCTAATTCACTCCCAACGAAGACAAGATCTGCTTTTTGCTTGTACTGGGTCTCTCTGGTTAG
ACCAGATCTGAGCCTGGGAGCTCTCTGGCTAACTAGGGAACCCACTGCTTAAGCCTCAATAAAGCTTGCC
TTGAGTGCTTCAAGTAGTGTGTGCCCGTCTGTTGTGTGACTCTGGTAACTAGAGATCCCTCAGACCCTTT
TAGTCAGTGTGGAAAATCTCTAGCAGTACGTATAGTAGTTCATGTCATCTTATTATTCAGTATTTATAAC
TTGCAAAGAAATGAATATCAGAGAGTGAGAGGAACTTGTTTATTGCAGCTTATAATGGTTACAAATAAAG
CAATAGCATCACAAATTTCACAAATAAAGCATTTTTTTCACTGCATTCTAGTTGTGGTTTGTCCAAACTC
ATCAATGTATCTTATCATGTCTGGCTCTAGCTATCCCGCCCCTAACTCCGCCCATCCCGCCCCTAACTCC
GCCCAGTTCCGCCCATTCTCCGCCCCATGGCTGACTAATTTTTTTTATTTATGCAGAGGCCGAGGCCGCC
TCGGCCTCTGAGCTATTCCAGAAGTAGTGAGGAGGCTTTTTTGGAGGCCTAGGGACGTACCCAATTCGCC
CTATAGTGAGTCGTATTACGCGCGCTCACTGGCCGTCGTTTTACAACGTCGTGACTGGGAAAACCCTGGC
GTTACCCAACTTAATCGCCTTGCAGCACATCCCCCTTTCGCCAGCTGGCGTAATAGCGAAGAGGCCCGCA
CCGATCGCCCTTCCCAACAGTTGCGCAGCCTGAATGGCGAATGGG
[124 nt withheld, positions 3686-3809]
C
[91 nt withheld, positions 3811-3901]
A
[49 nt withheld, positions 3903-3951]
CCTTTGACGTTGGAGTCCACGTTCTTT
[37 nt withheld, positions 3979-4015]
ACCCTATCTCGGTCTATTCTTTTGATTTATAAGGGATTTTGCCGATTTCGGCCTATTGGTTAAAAAATGA
GCTGATTTAACAAAAATTTAACGCGAATTTTAACAAAATATTAACGCTTACAATTTAGGTGGCACTTTTC
GGGGAAATGTGCGCGGAACCCCTATTTGTTTATTTTTCTAAATACATTCAAATATGTATCCGCTCATGAG
ACAATAACCCTGATAAATGCTTCAATAATATTGAAAAAGGAAGAGTATGAGTATTCAACATTTCCGTGTC
GCCCTTATTCCCTTTTTTGCGGCATTTTGCCTTCCTGTTTTTGCTCACCCAGAAACGCTGGTGAAAGTAA
AAGATGCTGAAGATCAGTTGGGTGCACGAGTGGGTTACATCGAACTGGATCTCAACAGCGGTAAGATCCT
TGAGAGTTTTCGCCCCGAAGAACGTTTTCCAATGATGAGCACTTTTAAAGTTCTGCTATGTGGCGCGGTA
TTATCCCGTATTGACGCCGGGCAAGAGCAACTCGGTCGCCGCATACACTATTCTCAGAATGACTTGGTTG
AGTACTCACCAGTCACAGAAAAGCATCTTACGGATGGCATGACAGTAAGAGAATTATGCAGTGCTGCCAT
AACCATGAGTGATAACACTGCGGCCAACTTACTTCTGACAACGATCGGAGGACCGAAGGAGCTAACCGCT
TTTTTGCACAACATGGGGGATCATGTAACTCGCCTTGATCGTTGGGAACCGGAGCTGAATGAAGCCATAC
CAAACGACGAGCGTGACACCACGATGCCTGTAGCAATGGCAACAACGTTGCGCAAACTATTAACTGGCGA
ACTACTTACTCTAGCTTCCCGGCAACAATTAATAGACTGGATGGAGGCGGATAAAGTTGCAGGACCACTT
CTGCGCTCGGCCCTTCCGGCTGGCTGGTTTATTGCTGATAAATCTGGAGCCGGTGAGCGTGGGTCTCGCG
GTATCATTGCAGCACTGGGGCCAGATGGTAAGCCCTCCCGTATCGTAGTTATCTACACGACGGGGAGTCA
GGCAACTATGGATGAACGAAATAGACAGATCGCTGAGATAGGTGCCTCACTGATTAAGCATTGGTAACTG
TCAGACCAAGTTTACTCATATATACTTTAGATTGATTTAAAACTTCATTTTTAATTTAAAAGGATCTAGG
TGAAGATCCTTTTTGATAATCTCATGACCAAAATCCCTTAACGTGAGTTTTCGTTCCACTGAGCGTCAGA
CCCCGTAGAAAAGATCAAAGGATCTTCTTGAGATCCTTTTTTTCTGCGCGTAATCTGCTGCTTGCAAACA
AAAAAACCACCGCTACCAGCGGTGGTTTGTTTGCCGGATCAAGAGCTACCAACTCTTTTTCCGAAGGTAA
CTGGCTTCAGCAGAGCGCAGATACCAAATACTGTTCTTCTAGTGTAGCCGTAGTTAGGCCACCACTTCAA
GAACTCTGTAGCACCGCCTACATACCTCGCTCTGCTAATCCTGTTACCAGTGGCTGCTGCCAGTGGCGAT
AAGTCGTGTCTTACCGGGTTGGACTCAAGACGATAGTTACCGGATAAGGCGCAGCGGTCGGGCTGAACGG
GGGGTTCGTGCACACAGCCCAGCTTGGAGCGAACGACCTACACCGAACTGAGATACCTACAGCGTGAGCT
ATGAGAAAGCGCCACGCTTCCCGAAGGGAGAAAGGCGGACAGGTATCCGGTAAGCGGCAGGGTCGGAACA
GGAGAGCGCACGAGGGAGCTTCCAGGGGGAAACGCCTGGTATCTTTATAGTCCTGTCGGGTTTCGCCACC
TCTGACTTGAGCGTCGATTTTTGTGATGCTCGTCAGGGGGGCGGAGCCTATGGAAAAACGCCAGCAACGC
GGCCTTTTTACGGTTCCTGGCCTTTTGCTGGCCTTTTGCTCACATGTTCTTTCCTGCGTTATCCCCTGAT
TCTGTGGATAACCGTATTACCGCCTTTGAGTGAGCTGATACCGCTCGCCGCAGCCGAACGACCGAGCGCA
GCGAGTCAGTGAGCGAGGAAGCGGAAGAGCGCCCAATACGCAAACCGCCTCTCCCCGCGCGTTGGCCGAT
TCATTAATGCAGCTGGCACGACAGGTTTCCCGACTGGAAAGCGGGCAGTGAGCGCAACGCAATTAATGTG
AGTTAGCTCACTCATTAGGCACCCCAGGCTTTACACTTTATGCTTCCGGCTCGTATGTTGTGTGGAATTG
TGAGCGGATAACAATTTCACACAGGAAACAGCTATGACCATGATTACGCCAAGCGCGCAATTAACCCTCA
CTAAAGGGAACAAAAGCTGGAGCTGCAAGCTTAATGTAGTCTTATGCAATACTCTTGTAGTCTTGCAACA
TGGTAACGATGAGTTAGCAACATGCCTTACAAGGAGAGAAAAAGCACCGTGCATGCCGATTGGTGGAAGT
AAGGTGGTACGATCGTGCCTTATTAGGAAGGCAACAGACGGGTCTGACATGGATTGGACGAACCACTGAA
TTGCCGCATTGCAGAGATATTGTATTTAAGTGCCTAGCTCGATACATAAACGGGTCTCTCTGGTTAGACC
AGATCTGAGCCTGGGAGCTCTCTGGCTAACTAGGGAACCCACTGCTTAAGCCTCAATAAAGCTTGCCTTG
AGTGCTTCAAGTAGTGTGTGCCCGTCTGTTGTGTGACTCTGGTAACTAGAGATCCCTCAGACCCTTTTAG
TCAGTGTGGAAAATCTCTAGCAGTGGCGCCCGAACAGGGACTTGAAAGCGAAAGGGAAACCAGAGGAGCT
CTCTCGACGCAGGACTCGGCTTGCTGAAGCGCGCACGGCAAGAGGCGAGGGGCGGCGACTGGTGAGTACG
CCAAAAATTTTGACTAGCGGAGGCTAGAAGGAGAGAGATGGGTGCGAGAGCGTCAGTATTAAGCGGGGGA
GAATTAGATCGCGATGGGAAAAAATTCGGTTAAGGCCAGGGGGAAAGAAAAAATATAAATTAAAACATAT
AGTATGGGCAAGCAGGGAGCTAGAACGATTCGCAGTTAATCCTGGCCTGTTAGAAACATCAGAAGGCTGT
AGACAAATACTGGGACAGCTACAACCATCCCTTCAGACAGGATCAGAAGAACTTAGATCATTATATAATA
CAGTAGCAACCCTCTATTGTGTGCATCAAAGGATAGAGATAAAAGACACCAAGGAAGCTTTAGACAAGAT
AGAGGAAGAGCAAAACAAAAGTAAGACCACCGCACAGCAAGCGGCCGCTGATCTTCAGACCTGGAGGAGG
AGATATGAGGGACAATTGGAGAAGTGAATTATATAAATATAAAGTAGTAAAAATTGAACCATTAGGAGTA
GCACCCACCAAGGCAAAGAGAAGAGTGGTGCAGAGAGAAAAAAGAGCAGTGGGAATAGGAGCTTTGTTCC
TTGGGTTCTTGGGAGCAGCAGGAAGCACTATGGGCGCAGCGTCAATGACGCTGACGGTACAGGCCAGACA
ATTATTGTCTGGTATAGTGCAGCAGCAGAACAATTTGCTGAGGGCTATTGAGGCGCAACAGCATCTGTTG
CAACTCACAGTCTGGGGCATCAAGCAGCTCCAGGCAAGAATCCTGGCTGTGGAAAGATACCTAAAGGATC
AACAGCTCCTGGGGATTTGGGGTTGCTCTGGAAAACTCATTTGCACCACTGCTGTGCCTTGGAATGCTAG
TTGGAGTAATAAATCTCTGGAACAGATTTGGAATCACACGACCTGGATGGAGTGGGACAGAGAAATTAAC
AATTACACAAGCTTAATACACTCCTTAATTGAAGAATCGCAAAACCAGCAAGAAAAGAATGAACAAGAAT
TATTGGAATTAGATAAATGGGCAAGTTTGTGGAATTGGTTTAACATAACAAATTGGCTGTGGTATATAAA
ATTATTCATAATGATAGTAGGAGGCTTGGTAGGTTTAAGAATAGTTTTTGCTGTACTTTCTATAGTGAAT
AGAGTTAGGCAGGGATATTCACCATTATCGTTTCAGACCCACCTCCCAACCCCGAGGGGACCCATGCATT
GCATCTCAATTAGTCAGCAACCAGGTGTGGAAAGTCCCCAGGCTCCCCAGCAGGCAGAAGTATGCAAAGC
ATGCGTCTCAATTAGTCAGCAACCATAGTCCCGCCCCTAACTCCGCCCATCCCGCCCCTAACTCCGCCCA
GTTCCGCCCATTCTCCGCCCCATGGCTGACTAATTTTTTTTATTTATGCAGAGGCCGAGGCCGCCTCGGC
CTCTGAGCTATTCCAGAAGTAGTGAGGAGGCTTTTTTGGAGGCCTAGGCTTTTGCAAAAAGCTTTCTAGA
GGTACCACCGGAGCTTACCATGACCGAGTACAAGCCCACGGTGCGCCTCGCCACCCGCGACGACGTCCCC
AGGGCCGTACGCACCCTCGCCGCCGCGTTCGCCGACTACCCCGCCACGCGCCACACCGTCGATCCGGACC
GCCACATCGAGCGGGTCACCGAGCTGCAAGAACTCTTCCTCACGCGCGTCGGGCTCGACATCGGCAAGGT
GTGGGTCGCGGACGACGGCGCCGCCGTGGCGGTCTGGACCACGCCGGAGAGCGTCGAAGCGGGGGCGGTG
TTCGCCGAGATCGGCCCGCGCATGGCCGAGTTGAGCGGTTCCCGGCTGGCCGCGCAGCAACAGATGGAAG
GCCTCCTGGCGCCGCACCGGCCCAAGGAGCCCGCGTGGTTCCTGGCCACCGTCGGCGTCTCGCCCGACCA
CCAGGGCAAGGGTCTGGGCAGCGCCGTCGTGCTCCCCGGAGTGGAGGCGGCCGAGCGCGCCGGGGTGCCC
GCCTTCCTGGAGACCTCCGCGCCCCGCAACCTCCCCTTCTACGAGCGGCTCGGCTTCACCGTCACCGCCG
ACGTCGAGGTGCCCGAAGGACCGCGCACCTGGTGCATGACCCGCAAGCCCGGTGCCAGTTAACGAATTCT
AGATCTTGAGACAAATGGCAGTATTCATCCACAATTTTAAAAGAAAAGGGGGGATTGGGGGGTACAGTGC
AGGGGAAAGAATAGTAGACATAATAGCAACAGACATACAAACTAAAGAATTACAAAAACAAATTACAAAA
ATTCAAAATTTTCGGGTTTATTACAGGGACAGCAGAGATCCACTTTGGCGCCGGCTCGAGGCCTGCAGGT
GCAAAGATGGATAAAGTTTTAAACAGAGAGGAATCTTTGCAGCTAATGGACCTTCTAGGTCTTGAAAGGA
GTGGGAATT
Features (pLannotate 1.2.2; 31 found; start..end, strand, type, name):
      1..1179    +  promoter       EF-1α promoter: strong constitutive promoter for human elongation factor EF-1α
   1196..2071    +  CDS            p53 (fragment): human tumor suppressor protein that is often mutated in cancers; Homo sapiens TP53; responds to cellular stresses to regulate the expression of target genes
   2117..2170    +  promoter       U6 promoter (fragment): RNA polymerase III promoter for human U6 snRNA
   2212..2800    +  misc_feature   WPRE: woodchuck hepatitis virus posttranscriptional regulatory element
   2851..2870    +  misc_feature   cPPT/CTS (fragment): central polypurine tract and central termination sequence of HIV-1
   2872..3105    +  LTR            3' LTR (ΔU3): self-inactivating 3' long terminal repeat (LTR) from HIV-1
   3183..3304    +  polyA_signal   SV40 poly(A) signal: SV40 polyadenylation signal
   3344..3479    +  rep_origin     SV40 ori: SV40 origin of replication
   3500..3518    -  promoter       T7 promoter: promoter for bacteriophage T7 RNA polymerase
   3526..3681    +  CDS            lacZα (fragment): LacZα fragment of β-galactosidase; lacZ fragment
   3686..4114    +  rep_origin     f1 ori (sequence partly withheld): f1 bacteriophage origin of replication; arrow indicates direction of (+) strand synthesis
   4167..4271    +  promoter       AmpR promoter: bla
   4272..5132    +  CDS            AmpR: β-lactamase; bla; confers resistance to ampicillin, carbenicillin, and related antibiotics
   5303..5891    +  rep_origin     ori: high-copy-number ColE1/pMB1/pBR322/pUC origin of replication
   6074..6166    +  CDS            lacI (fragment): lac repressor; lacI; The lac repressor binds to the lac operator to inhibit transcription in E. coli. This inhibition can be relieved by adding lactose or isopropyl-β-D-thiogalactopyranoside (IPTG).
   6179..6200    +  protein_bind   CAP binding site: CAP binding activates transcription in the presence of cAMP. E. coli catabolite activator protein
   6215..6245    +  promoter       lac promoter: promoter for the E. coli lac operon
   6253..6269    +  protein_bind   lac operator: The lac repressor binds to the lac operator to inhibit transcription in E. coli. This inhibition can be relieved by adding lactose or isopropyl-β-D-thiogalactopyranoside (IPTG). lac repressor encoded by lacI
   6314..6332    +  promoter       T3 promoter: promoter for bacteriophage T3 RNA polymerase
   6360..6586    +  promoter       RSV promoter: Rous sarcoma virus enhancer/promoter
   6587..6767    +  LTR            5' LTR (truncated): truncated 5' long terminal repeat (LTR) from HIV-1
   6814..6939    +  misc_feature   HIV-1 Ψ: packaging signal of human immunodeficiency virus type 1
   6923..7286    +  CDS            HIV-1 gag (fragment): gag protein from human immunodeficiency virus 1; gag
   7432..7665    +  misc_feature   RRE: The Rev response element (RRE) of HIV-1 allows for Rev-dependent mRNA export from the nucleus to the cytoplasm.
   8042..8068    +  CDS            Rev (fragment): human immunodeficiency virus 1 (HIV-1) Rev protein; rev; enhances nuclear export of unspliced and incompletely spliced viral mRNAs
   8075..8098    +  promoter       SV40 promoter (fragment): SV40 early promoter
   8099..8170    +  promoter       SV40 promoter (fragment): SV40 enhancer and early promoter
   8194..8329    +  rep_origin     SV40 ori: SV40 origin of replication
   8375..8971    +  CDS            PuroR (fragment): puromycin N-acetyltransferase; pac from Streptomyces; confers resistance to puromycin
   9020..9137    +  misc_feature   cPPT/CTS: central polypurine tract and central termination sequence of HIV-1
   9202..9268    +  CDS            small t antigen (fragment): SV40 (simian virus 40) small t antigen
