[The description below was written by a language model from this plasmid's Addgene catalogue record and pLannotate feature annotations shown in this document.]
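Description:
TFORF1252 is a third-generation-style, self-inactivating lentiviral expression plasmid built on the pLX_TRC317 backbone and belonging to a barcoded transcription factor ORF collection. It carries a human TP53 open reading frame (about 1 kb, corresponding to a specific TP53 transcript isoform named in the depositor comments rather than necessarily the canonical full-length form; the annotation software matches it as a p53 fragment) under the strong constitutive EF-1α promoter. According to the record, each ORF in the collection is paired with a unique 24-bp barcode so that the transcription factor can be identified by sequencing in pooled overexpression screens. The barcode itself is not annotated in the feature table. A WPRE downstream of the ORF enhances transcript stability and expression.

The viral portion consists of an RSV promoter-driven truncated HIV-1 5' LTR, the Ψ packaging signal with a partial gag sequence, the RRE for Rev-dependent nuclear export, a cPPT/CTS that aids nuclear import of the reverse-transcribed genome, and a ΔU3 3' LTR that inactivates LTR promoter activity after integration. Within the proviral region and upstream of the EF-1α cassette, an SV40 early promoter drives puromycin N-acetyltransferase, allowing selection of transduced mammalian cells. Outside the LTRs, the plasmid has an SV40 poly(A) signal, an f1 origin, an ampicillin resistance gene and a high-copy pUC-type origin for propagation in E. coli. The depositor notes a risk of recombination, as is common with LTR-containing plasmids. Short hits to U6, lacZα, lacI, Rev and small t antigen appear to be backbone remnants rather than functional elements. The construct is intended for packaging into lentivirus to overexpress TP53 in mammalian cells, individually or in pooled directed-differentiation screens.
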