Addgene plasmid #143778: TFORF1252
Purpose: Lentiviral vector for overexpressing transcription factor ORFs with unique 24-bp barcodes. Barcodes facilitate identification of transcription factors in pooled screens.
Depositing lab: Feng Zhang. Depositing organization: Broad Institute. Publication: A transcription factor atlas of directed differentiation. Joung J, Ma S, Tay T, Geiger-Schuller KR, Kirchgatterer PC, Verdine VK, Guo B, Arias-Garcia MA, Allen WE, Singh A, Kuksenko O, Abudayyeh OO, Gootenberg JS, Fu Z, Macrae RK, Buenrostro JD, Regev A, Zhang F. Cell. 2023 Jan 5;186(1):209-229.e26. doi: 10.1016/j.cell.2022.11.026. PubMed 36608654.
Backbone
  Vector backbone: pLX_TRC317
  Backbone manufacturer: Broad Institute Genetic Perturbation Platform
  Backbone size w/o insert (bp): 8264
  Vector type: Mammalian Expression, Lentiviral
  Selectable markers: Puromycin
Growth in bacteria
  Bacterial resistance: Ampicillin, 100 μg/mL
  Growth temperature: 37°C
  Growth strain: NEB Stable
  Copy number: High Copy
Gene/Insert
  Gene/Insert name: TP53
  Species: H. sapiens (human)
  Insert size (bp): 1010
  Entrez Gene: TP53 (a.k.a. BCC7, BMFS5, LFS1, P53, TRP53)
  Promoter: EF1a
  Cloning method: Unknown
  Sequencing primers: 5′ GGGTGGAGACTGAAGTTAGGCCAG; 3′ CACATAGCGTAAAAGGAGCAACATAG
Terms and licenses: Academic/Nonprofit Terms; Industry Terms: Not Available to Industry
Depositor comments: NM_001276696,ENST00000622645 . The transcription factor ORF portion of this plasmid was synthesized by Genewiz. Please test multiple small colonies in case of plasmid recombination. To make this collection available in a timely manner, a portion of this collection was not fully sequenced by Addgene. If an Addgene verified full plasmid sequence is not available, please contact us prior to placing an order to request the full sequence.
How to cite: TFORF1252 was a gift from Feng Zhang (Addgene plasmid # 143778 ; http://n2t.net/addgene:143778 ; RRID:Addgene_143778)
