>Addgene plasmid #143778 | TFORF1252 | depositor partial sequence | sequence record 283461 | Insert
ACCGCCACCATGGATGATTTGATGCTGTCCCCGGACGATATTGAACAATGGTTCACTGAAGACCCAGGTC
CAGATGAAGCTCCCAGAATGCCAGAGGCTGCTCCCCCCGTGGCCCCTGCACCAGCAGCTCCTACACCGGC
GGCCCCTGCACCAGCCCCCTCCTGGCCCCTGTCATCTTCTGTCCCTTCCCAGAAAACCTACCAGGGCAGC
TACGGTTTCCGTCTGGGCTTCTTGCATTCTGGGACAGCCAAGTCTGTGACTTGCACGTACTCCCCTGCCC
TCAACAAGATGTTTTGCCAACTGGCCAAGACCTGCCCTGTGCAGCTGTGGGTTGATTCCACACCCCCGCC
CGGCACCCGCGTCCGCGCCATGGCCATCTACAAGCAGTCACAGCACATGACGGAGGTTGTGAGGCGCTGC
CCCCACCATGAGCGCTGCTCAGATAGCGATGGTCTGGCCCCTCCTCAGCATCTTATCCGAGTGGAAGGAA
ATTTGCGTGTGGAGTATTTGGATGACAGAAACACTTTTCGACATAGTGTGGTGGTGCCCTATGAGCCGCC
TGAGGTTGGCTCTGACTGTACCACCATCCACTACAACTACATGTGTAACAGTTCCTGCATGGGCGGCATG
AACCGGAGGCCCATCCTCACCATCATCACACTGGAAGACTCCAGTGGTAATCTACTGGGACGGAACAGCT
TTGAGGTGCGTGTTTGTGCCTGTCCTGGGAGAGACCGGCGCACAGAGGAAGAGAATCTCCGCAAGAAAGG
GGAGCCTCACCACGAGCTGCCCCCAGGGAGCACTAAGCGAGCACTGCCCAACAACACCAGCTCCTCTCCC
CAGCCAAAGAAGAAACCACTGGATGGAGAATATTTCACCCTTCAGGACCAGACCAGCTTTCAAAAAGAAA
ATTGTTAGTAATGAACTAGTCCGTAACTTGAAAGTATTTCGATTTCTTGGCTTTATATATCTTGTGGAAA
GGACGAATTTCATACTTGGAGCACTTCGGG
