>Addgene plasmid #143778 | TFORF1252 | depositor partial sequence | sequence record 283462 | Barcode
ATTTCATACTTGGAGCACTTCGGG
